Addgene plasmid #62205: pLenti SpBsmBI sgRNA Hygro
Purpose: (Empty Backbone) An empty sgRNA expression vector for expression of sgRNA for Sp Cas9
Depositing lab: Rene Maehr. Depositing organization: University of Massachusetts, Worcester. Publication: Transcriptional Regulation with CRISPR/Cas9 Effectors in Mammalian Cells. Pham H, Kearns NA, Maehr R. Methods Mol Biol. 2016;1358:43-57. doi: 10.1007/978-1-4939-3067-8_3. PubMed 26463376.
Backbone
  Vector backbone: pLV
  Backbone manufacturer: Addgene plasmid number: 36297
  Vector type: Mammalian Expression, Lentiviral
  Promoter: U6
  Selectable markers: Hygromycin
Growth in bacteria
  Bacterial resistance: Ampicillin, 100 μg/mL
  Growth temperature: 37°C
  Growth strain: Stbl3
  Copy number: Unknown
Terms and licenses: Academic/Nonprofit Terms; Industry Terms: Not Available to Industry
How to cite: pLenti SpBsmBI sgRNA Hygro was a gift from Rene Maehr (Addgene plasmid # 62205 ; http://n2t.net/addgene:62205 ; RRID:Addgene_62205)
