[The description below was written by a language model from this plasmid's Addgene catalogue record and pLannotate feature annotations shown in this document.]
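Description:
pLenti SpBsmBI sgRNA Hygro is an empty lentiviral backbone, built on a pLV vector, for expressing single guide RNAs compatible with Streptococcus pyogenes Cas9 in mammalian cells. It is maintained in E. coli through a high-copy ColE1/pUC-type origin and an ampicillin resistance gene. The backbone also carries an f1 origin, an SV40 origin and remnants of a lac/T7/T3 cloning region. The viral portion has a third-generation, self-inactivating layout. An RSV promoter fused to a truncated HIV-1 5' LTR drives genomic RNA production in packaging cells, followed by the Ψ packaging signal with a partial gag sequence, the Rev response element for Rev-dependent nuclear export, and a cPPT/CTS element that aids transduction. A ΔU3 3' LTR inactivates LTR-driven transcription after integration, and an SV40 polyadenylation signal lies downstream of it.

The payload consists of two cassettes. A human U6 RNA polymerase III promoter and the S. pyogenes guide RNA scaffold are placed in reverse orientation relative to the viral genome. A short unannotated gap lies between them and, as the plasmid name suggests, presumably holds the BsmBI cloning site where a targeting spacer is inserted, although the feature table does not annotate the site itself. Downstream, in the forward orientation, an EF-1α promoter with intron A sequences drives a hygromycin resistance gene (annotated as a fragment), followed by a WPRE to enhance transcript expression. This allows hygromycin selection of transduced cells. No Cas9 is encoded, so the nuclease or a dCas9 effector must be supplied separately. The associated publication concerns transcriptional regulation with CRISPR/Cas9 effectors in mammalian cells, which is consistent with using the vector to deliver guides stably for such applications.
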