Features (pLannotate 1.2.2; 30 found; start..end, strand, type, name):
      9..235     +  promoter       RSV promoter: Rous sarcoma virus enhancer/promoter
    236..416     +  LTR            5' LTR (truncated): truncated 5' long terminal repeat (LTR) from HIV-1
    463..588     +  misc_feature   HIV-1 Ψ: packaging signal of human immunodeficiency virus type 1
    572..935     +  CDS            HIV-1 gag (fragment): gag protein from human immunodeficiency virus 1; gag
   1081..1314    +  misc_feature   RRE: The Rev response element (RRE) of HIV-1 allows for Rev-dependent mRNA export from the nucleus to the cytoplasm.
   1691..1791    +  CDS            Rev (fragment): human immunodeficiency virus 1 (HIV-1) Rev protein; rev; enhances nuclear export of unspliced and incompletely spliced viral mRNAs
   1822..1897    -  misc_RNA       gRNA scaffold: guide RNA scaffold for the Streptococcus pyogenes CRISPR/Cas9 system
   1925..2165    -  promoter       U6 promoter: RNA polymerase III promoter for human U6 snRNA
   2196..2312    +  misc_feature   cPPT/CTS: central polypurine tract and central termination sequence of HIV-1
   2535..2746    +  promoter       EF-1α core promoter: core promoter for human elongation factor EF-1α
   2747..2860    +  intron         EF-1α intron A (fragment): intron upstream of the start codon of human EF-1α
   3486..3689    +  intron         EF-1α intron A: truncated intron upstream of the start codon of human EF-1α
   3692..3709    +  exon           EF-1α exon (fragment): truncated exon 2 from human EF-1α, beginning with a GT-to-CC mutation that reduces splicing efficiency
   3721..4647    +  CDS            HygR (fragment): aminoglycoside phosphotransferase from E. coli; aph(4)-Ia; confers resistance to hygromycin
   4653..5241    +  misc_feature   WPRE: woodchuck hepatitis virus posttranscriptional regulatory element
   5258..5326    +  CDS            nef (fragment): NEF_HV1Z2 - Experimental evidence at protein level: Swiss-Prot protein existence level 1. Extracellular Nef protein targets CD4(+) T-lymphocytes for apoptosis by interacting with CXCR4 surface receptors. From Human immunodeficiency virus type 1 group M subtype D (isolate Z2/CDC-Z34) (HIV-1).
   5328..5561    +  LTR            3' LTR (ΔU3): self-inactivating 3' long terminal repeat (LTR) from HIV-1
   5633..5754    +  polyA_signal   SV40 poly(A) signal: SV40 polyadenylation signal
   5794..5929    +  rep_origin     SV40 ori: SV40 origin of replication
   5950..5968    -  promoter       T7 promoter: promoter for bacteriophage T7 RNA polymerase
   5976..6131    +  CDS            lacZα (fragment): LacZα fragment of β-galactosidase; lacZ fragment
   6136..6564    +  rep_origin     f1 ori (sequence partly withheld): f1 bacteriophage origin of replication; arrow indicates direction of (+) strand synthesis
   6617..6721    +  promoter       AmpR promoter: bla
   6722..7582    +  CDS            AmpR: β-lactamase; bla; confers resistance to ampicillin, carbenicillin, and related antibiotics
   7753..8341    +  rep_origin     ori: high-copy-number ColE1/pMB1/pBR322/pUC origin of replication
   8524..8616    +  CDS            lacI (fragment): lac repressor; lacI; The lac repressor binds to the lac operator to inhibit transcription in E. coli. This inhibition can be relieved by adding lactose or isopropyl-β-D-thiogalactopyranoside (IPTG).
   8629..8650    +  protein_bind   CAP binding site: CAP binding activates transcription in the presence of cAMP. E. coli catabolite activator protein
   8665..8695    +  promoter       lac promoter: promoter for the E. coli lac operon
   8703..8719    +  protein_bind   lac operator: The lac repressor binds to the lac operator to inhibit transcription in E. coli. This inhibition can be relieved by adding lactose or isopropyl-β-D-thiogalactopyranoside (IPTG). lac repressor encoded by lacI
   8764..8782    +  promoter       T3 promoter: promoter for bacteriophage T3 RNA polymerase
>Addgene plasmid #62205 | pLenti SpBsmBI sgRNA Hygro | depositor full sequence | sequence record 108236 | pLenti SpBsmBI sgRNA Hygro sequence 8801 bps
AAGCTTAATGTAGTCTTATGCAATACTCTTGTAGTCTTGCAACATGGTAACGATGAGTTAGCAACATGCC
TTACAAGGAGAGAAAAAGCACCGTGCATGCCGATTGGTGGAAGTAAGGTGGTACGATCGTGCCTTATTAG
GAAGGCAACAGACGGGTCTGACATGGATTGGACGAACCACTGAATTGCCGCATTGCAGAGATATTGTATT
TAAGTGCCTAGCTCGATACATAAACGGGTCTCTCTGGTTAGACCAGATCTGAGCCTGGGAGCTCTCTGGC
TAACTAGGGAACCCACTGCTTAAGCCTCAATAAAGCTTGCCTTGAGTGCTTCAAGTAGTGTGTGCCCGTC
TGTTGTGTGACTCTGGTAACTAGAGATCCCTCAGACCCTTTTAGTCAGTGTGGAAAATCTCTAGCAGTGG
CGCCCGAACAGGGACTTGAAAGCGAAAGGGAAACCAGAGGAGCTCTCTCGACGCAGGACTCGGCTTGCTG
AAGCGCGCACGGCAAGAGGCGAGGGGCGGCGACTGGTGAGTACGCCAAAAATTTTGACTAGCGGAGGCTA
GAAGGAGAGAGATGGGTGCGAGAGCGTCAGTATTAAGCGGGGGAGAATTAGATCGCGATGGGAAAAAATT
CGGTTAAGGCCAGGGGGAAAGAAAAAATATAAATTAAAACATATAGTATGGGCAAGCAGGGAGCTAGAAC
GATTCGCAGTTAATCCTGGCCTGTTAGAAACATCAGAAGGCTGTAGACAAATACTGGGACAGCTACAACC
ATCCCTTCAGACAGGATCAGAAGAACTTAGATCATTATATAATACAGTAGCAACCCTCTATTGTGTGCAT
CAAAGGATAGAGATAAAAGACACCAAGGAAGCTTTAGACAAGATAGAGGAAGAGCAAAACAAAAGTAAGA
CCACCGCACAGCAAGCGGCCGCTGATCTTCAGACCTGGAGGAGGAGATATGAGGGACAATTGGAGAAGTG
AATTATATAAATATAAAGTAGTAAAAATTGAACCATTAGGAGTAGCACCCACCAAGGCAAAGAGAAGAGT
GGTGCAGAGAGAAAAAAGAGCAGTGGGAATAGGAGCTTTGTTCCTTGGGTTCTTGGGAGCAGCAGGAAGC
ACTATGGGCGCAGCGTCAATGACGCTGACGGTACAGGCCAGACAATTATTGTCTGGTATAGTGCAGCAGC
AGAACAATTTGCTGAGGGCTATTGAGGCGCAACAGCATCTGTTGCAACTCACAGTCTGGGGCATCAAGCA
GCTCCAGGCAAGAATCCTGGCTGTGGAAAGATACCTAAAGGATCAACAGCTCCTGGGGATTTGGGGTTGC
TCTGGAAAACTCATTTGCACCACTGCTGTGCCTTGGAATGCTAGTTGGAGTAATAAATCTCTGGAACAGA
TTTGGAATCACACGACCTGGATGGAGTGGGACAGAGAAATTAACAATTACACAAGCTTAATACACTCCTT
AATTGAAGAATCGCAAAACCAGCAAGAAAAGAATGAACAAGAATTATTGGAATTAGATAAATGGGCAAGT
TTGTGGAATTGGTTTAACATAACAAATTGGCTGTGGTATATAAAATTATTCATAATGATAGTAGGAGGCT
TGGTAGGTTTAAGAATAGTTTTTGCTGTACTTTCTATAGTGAATAGAGTTAGGCAGGGATATTCACCATT
ATCGTTTCAGACCCACCTCCCAACCCCGAGGGGACCCGACAGGCCCGAAGGAATAGAAGAAGAAGGTGGA
GAGAGAGACAGAGACAGATCCATTCGATTAGTGAACGGATCTCGACGGTATCGGTTAACACTAGAAAAAA
AGCACCGACTCGGTGCCACTTTTTCAAGTTGATAACGGACTAGCCTTATTTTAACTTGCTATTTCTAGCT
CTAAAACGAGACGCATTAATCGTCTCGGTGTTTCGTCCTTTCCACAAGATATATAAAGCCAAGAAATCGA
AATACTTTCAAGTTACGGTAAGCATATGATAGTCCATTTTAAAACATAATTTTAAAACTGCAAACTACCC
AAGAAATTATTACTTTCTACGTCACGTATTTTGTACTAATATCTTTGTGTTTACAGTCAAATTAATTCTA
ATTATCTCTCTAACAGCCTTGTATCGTATATGCAAATATGAAGGAATCATGGGAAATAGGCCCTCTTCCT
GCCCGACCTTGGTACCGGATCCAACTTTTAAAAGAAAAGGGGGGATTGGGGGGTACAGTGCAGGGGAAAG
AATAGTAGACATAATAGCAACAGACATACAAACTAAAGAATTACAAAAACAAATTACAAAATTCAAAATT
TTATCGATGCCTCCCCGTCACCACCCCCCCCAACCCGCCCCGACCGGAGCTGAGAGTAATTCATACAAAA
GGACTCGCCCCTGCCTTGGGGAATCCCAGGGACCGTCGTTAAACTCCCACTAACGTAGAACCCAGAGATC
GCTGCGTTCCCGCCCCCTCACCCGCCCGCTCTCGTCATCACTGAGGTGGAGAAGAGCATGCGTGAGGCTC
CGGTGCCCGTCAGTGGGCAGAGCGCACATCGCCCACAGTCCCCGAGAAGTTGGGGGGAGGGGTCGGCAAT
TGAACCGGTGCCTAGAGAAGGTGGCGCGGGGTAAACTGGGAAAGTGATGTCGTGTACTGGCTCCGCCTTT
TTCCCGAGGGTGGGGGAGAACCGTATATAAGTGCAGTAGTCGCCGTGAACGTTCTTTTTCGCAACGGGTT
TGCCGCCAGAACACAGGTAAGTGCCGTGTGTGGTTCCCGCGGGCCTGGCCTCTTTACGGGTTATGGCCCT
TGCGTGCCTTGAATTACTTCCACGCCCCTGGCTGCAGTACGTGATTCTTGATCCCGAGCTTCGGGTTGGA
AGTGGGTGGGAGAGTTCGAGGCCTTGCGCTTAAGGAGCCCCTTCGCCTCGTGCTTGAGTTGAGGCCTGGC
CTGGGCGCTGGGGCCGCCGCGTGCGAATCTGGTGGCACCTTCGCGCCTGTCTCGCTGCTTTCGATAAGTC
TCTAGCCATTTAAAATTTTTGATGATATCCTGCGACGCTTTTTTTCTGGCAAGATAGTCTTGTAAATGCG
GGCCAAGATCTGCACACTGGTATTTCGGTTTTTGGGGCCGCGGGCGGCGACGGGGCCCGTGCGTCCCAGC
GCACATGTTCGGCGAGGCGGGGCCTGCGAGCGCGGCCACCGAGAATCGGACGGGGGTAGTCTCAAGCTGG
CCGGCCTGCTCTGGTGCCTGGCCTCGCGCCGCCGTGTATCGCCCCGCCCTGGGCGGCAAGGCTGGCCCGG
TCGGCACCAGTTGCGTGAGCGGAAAGATGGCCGCTTCCCGGCCCTGCTGCAGGGAGCTCAAAATGGAGGA
CGCGGCGCTCGGGAGAGCGGGCGGGTGAGTCACCCACACAAAGGAAAAGGGCCTTTCCGTCCTCAGCCGT
CGCTTCATGTGACTCCACGGAGTACCGGGCGCCGTCCAGGCACCTCGATTAGTTCTCGAGCTTTTGGAGT
ACGTCGTCTTTAGGTTGGGGGGAGGGGTTTTATGCGATGGAGTTTCCCCACACTGAGTGGGTGGAGACTG
AAGTTAGGCCAGCTTGGCACTTGATGTAATTCTCCTTGGAATTTGCCCTTTTTGAGTTTGGATCTTGGTT
CATTCTCAAGCCTCAGACAGTGGTTCAAAGTTTTTTTCTTCCATTTCAGGTGTCGTGAAAACTACCCCTC
TAGTGCCACCATGAAAAAGCCTGAACTCACCGCGACGTCTGTCGAGAAGTTTCTGATCGAAAAGTTCGAC
AGCGTCAGCGACCTGATGCAGCTCTCGGAGGGCGAAGAATCTCGTGCTTTCAGCTTCGATGTAGGAGGGC
GTGGATATGTCCTGCGGGTAAATAGCTGCGCCGATGGTTTCTACAAAGATCGTTATGTTTATCGGCACTT
TGCATCGGCCGCGCTCCCGATTCCGGAAGTGCTTGACATTGGGGAATTCAGCGAGAGCCTGACCTATTGC
ATCTCCCGCCGTGCACAGGGTGTCACGTTGCAAGACCTGCCTGAAACCGAACTGCCCGCTGTTCTGCAGC
CGGTCGCGGAGGCCATGGATGCGATCGCTGCGGCCGATCTTAGCCAGACGAGCGGGTTCGGCCCATTCGG
ACCGCAAGGAATCGGTCAATACACTACATGGCGTGATTTCATATGCGCGATTGCTGATCCCCATGTGTAT
CACTGGCAAACTGTGATGGACGACACCGTCAGTGCGTCCGTCGCGCAGGCTCTCGATGAGCTGATGCTTT
GGGCCGAGGACTGCCCCGAAGTCCGGCACCTCGTGCACGCGGATTTCGGCTCCAACAATGTCCTGACGGA
CAATGGCCGCATAACAGCGGTCATTGACTGGAGCGAGGCGATGTTCGGGGATTCCCAATACGAGGTCGCC
AACATCTTCTTCTGGAGGCCGTGGTTGGCTTGTATGGAGCAGCAGACGCGCTACTTCGAGCGGAGGCATC
CGGAGCTTGCAGGATCGCCGCGGCTCCGGGCGTATATGCTCCGCATTGGTCTTGACCAACTCTATCAGAG
CTTGGTTGACGGCAATTTCGATGATGCAGCTTGGGCGCAGGGTCGATGCGACGCAATCGTCCGATCCGGA
GCCGGGACTGTCGGGCGTACACAAATCTCGACAATCAACCTCTGGATTACAAAATTTGTGAAAGATTGAC
TGGTATTCTTAACTATGTTGCTCCTTTTACGCTATGTGGATACGCTGCTTTAATGCCTTTGTATCATGCT
ATTGCTTCCCGTATGGCTTTCATTTTCTCCTCCTTGTATAAATCCTGGTTGCTGTCTCTTTATGAGGAGT
TGTGGCCCGTTGTCAGGCAACGTGGCGTGGTGTGCACTGTGTTTGCTGACGCAACCCCCACTGGTTGGGG
CATTGCCACCACCTGTCAGCTCCTTTCCGGGACTTTCGCTTTCCCCCTCCCTATTGCCACGGCGGAACTC
ATCGCCGCCTGCCTTGCCCGCTGCTGGACAGGGGCTCGGCTGTTGGGCACTGACAATTCCGTGGTGTTGT
CGGGGAAGCTGACGTCCTTTCCATGGCTGCTCGCCTGTGTTGCCACCTGGATTCTGCGCGGGACGTCCTT
CTGCTACGTCCCTTCGGCCCTCAATCCAGCGGACCTTCCTTCCCGCGGCCTGCTGCCGGCTCTGCGGCCT
CTTCCGCGTCTTCGCCTTCGCCCTCAGACGAGTCGGATCTCCCTTTGGGCCGCCTCCCCGCCTGGAATTC
GAGCTCGGTACCTTTAAGACCAATGACTTACAAGGCAGCTGTAGATCTTAGCCACTTTTTAAAAGAAAAG
GGGGGACTGGAAGGGCTAATTCACTCCCAACGAAGACAAGATCTGCTTTTTGCTTGTACTGGGTCTCTCT
GGTTAGACCAGATCTGAGCCTGGGAGCTCTCTGGCTAACTAGGGAACCCACTGCTTAAGCCTCAATAAAG
CTTGCCTTGAGTGCTTCAAGTAGTGTGTGCCCGTCTGTTGTGTGACTCTGGTAACTAGAGATCCCTCAGA
CCCTTTTAGTCAGTGTGGAAAATCTCTAGCAGTAGTAGTTCATGTCATCTTATTATTCAGTATTTATAAC
TTGCAAAGAAATGAATATCAGAGAGTGAGAGGAACTTGTTTATTGCAGCTTATAATGGTTACAAATAAAG
CAATAGCATCACAAATTTCACAAATAAAGCATTTTTTTCACTGCATTCTAGTTGTGGTTTGTCCAAACTC
ATCAATGTATCTTATCATGTCTGGCTCTAGCTATCCCGCCCCTAACTCCGCCCATCCCGCCCCTAACTCC
GCCCAGTTCCGCCCATTCTCCGCCCCATGGCTGACTAATTTTTTTTATTTATGCAGAGGCCGAGGCCGCC
TCGGCCTCTGAGCTATTCCAGAAGTAGTGAGGAGGCTTTTTTGGAGGCCTAGGGACGTACCCAATTCGCC
CTATAGTGAGTCGTATTACGCGCGCTCACTGGCCGTCGTTTTACAACGTCGTGACTGGGAAAACCCTGGC
GTTACCCAACTTAATCGCCTTGCAGCACATCCCCCTTTCGCCAGCTGGCGTAATAGCGAAGAGGCCCGCA
CCGATCGCCCTTCCCAACAGTTGCGCAGCCTGAATGGCGAATGGG
[124 nt withheld, positions 6136-6259]
C
[91 nt withheld, positions 6261-6351]
A
[49 nt withheld, positions 6353-6401]
CCTTTGACGTTGGAGTCCACGTTCTTT
[37 nt withheld, positions 6429-6465]
ACCCTATCTCGGTCTATTCTTTTGATTTATAAGGGATTTTGCCGATTTCGGCCTATTGGTTAAAAAATGA
GCTGATTTAACAAAAATTTAACGCGAATTTTAACAAAATATTAACGCTTACAATTTAGGTGGCACTTTTC
GGGGAAATGTGCGCGGAACCCCTATTTGTTTATTTTTCTAAATACATTCAAATATGTATCCGCTCATGAG
ACAATAACCCTGATAAATGCTTCAATAATATTGAAAAAGGAAGAGTATGAGTATTCAACATTTCCGTGTC
GCCCTTATTCCCTTTTTTGCGGCATTTTGCCTTCCTGTTTTTGCTCACCCAGAAACGCTGGTGAAAGTAA
AAGATGCTGAAGATCAGTTGGGTGCACGAGTGGGTTACATCGAACTGGATCTCAACAGCGGTAAGATCCT
TGAGAGTTTTCGCCCCGAAGAACGTTTTCCAATGATGAGCACTTTTAAAGTTCTGCTATGTGGCGCGGTA
TTATCCCGTATTGACGCCGGGCAAGAGCAACTCGGTCGCCGCATACACTATTCTCAGAATGACTTGGTTG
AGTACTCACCAGTCACAGAAAAGCATCTTACGGATGGCATGACAGTAAGAGAATTATGCAGTGCTGCCAT
AACCATGAGTGATAACACTGCGGCCAACTTACTTCTGACAACGATCGGAGGACCGAAGGAGCTAACCGCT
TTTTTGCACAACATGGGGGATCATGTAACTCGCCTTGATCGTTGGGAACCGGAGCTGAATGAAGCCATAC
CAAACGACGAGCGTGACACCACGATGCCTGTAGCAATGGCAACAACGTTGCGCAAACTATTAACTGGCGA
ACTACTTACTCTAGCTTCCCGGCAACAATTAATAGACTGGATGGAGGCGGATAAAGTTGCAGGACCACTT
CTGCGCTCGGCCCTTCCGGCTGGCTGGTTTATTGCTGATAAATCTGGAGCCGGTGAGCGTGGGTCTCGCG
GTATCATTGCAGCACTGGGGCCAGATGGTAAGCCCTCCCGTATCGTAGTTATCTACACGACGGGGAGTCA
GGCAACTATGGATGAACGAAATAGACAGATCGCTGAGATAGGTGCCTCACTGATTAAGCATTGGTAACTG
TCAGACCAAGTTTACTCATATATACTTTAGATTGATTTAAAACTTCATTTTTAATTTAAAAGGATCTAGG
TGAAGATCCTTTTTGATAATCTCATGACCAAAATCCCTTAACGTGAGTTTTCGTTCCACTGAGCGTCAGA
CCCCGTAGAAAAGATCAAAGGATCTTCTTGAGATCCTTTTTTTCTGCGCGTAATCTGCTGCTTGCAAACA
AAAAAACCACCGCTACCAGCGGTGGTTTGTTTGCCGGATCAAGAGCTACCAACTCTTTTTCCGAAGGTAA
CTGGCTTCAGCAGAGCGCAGATACCAAATACTGTTCTTCTAGTGTAGCCGTAGTTAGGCCACCACTTCAA
GAACTCTGTAGCACCGCCTACATACCTCGCTCTGCTAATCCTGTTACCAGTGGCTGCTGCCAGTGGCGAT
AAGTCGTGTCTTACCGGGTTGGACTCAAGACGATAGTTACCGGATAAGGCGCAGCGGTCGGGCTGAACGG
GGGGTTCGTGCACACAGCCCAGCTTGGAGCGAACGACCTACACCGAACTGAGATACCTACAGCGTGAGCT
ATGAGAAAGCGCCACGCTTCCCGAAGGGAGAAAGGCGGACAGGTATCCGGTAAGCGGCAGGGTCGGAACA
GGAGAGCGCACGAGGGAGCTTCCAGGGGGAAACGCCTGGTATCTTTATAGTCCTGTCGGGTTTCGCCACC
TCTGACTTGAGCGTCGATTTTTGTGATGCTCGTCAGGGGGGCGGAGCCTATGGAAAAACGCCAGCAACGC
GGCCTTTTTACGGTTCCTGGCCTTTTGCTGGCCTTTTGCTCACATGTTCTTTCCTGCGTTATCCCCTGAT
TCTGTGGATAACCGTATTACCGCCTTTGAGTGAGCTGATACCGCTCGCCGCAGCCGAACGACCGAGCGCA
GCGAGTCAGTGAGCGAGGAAGCGGAAGAGCGCCCAATACGCAAACCGCCTCTCCCCGCGCGTTGGCCGAT
TCATTAATGCAGCTGGCACGACAGGTTTCCCGACTGGAAAGCGGGCAGTGAGCGCAACGCAATTAATGTG
AGTTAGCTCACTCATTAGGCACCCCAGGCTTTACACTTTATGCTTCCGGCTCGTATGTTGTGTGGAATTG
TGAGCGGATAACAATTTCACACAGGAAACAGCTATGACCATGATTACGCCAAGCGCGCAATTAACCCTCA
CTAAAGGGAACAAAAGCTGGAGCTGC
