Features (pLannotate 1.2.2; 30 found; start..end, strand, type, name):
      9..235     +  promoter       RSV promoter: Rous sarcoma virus enhancer/promoter
    236..416     +  LTR            5' LTR (truncated): truncated 5' long terminal repeat (LTR) from HIV-1
    463..588     +  misc_feature   HIV-1 Ψ: packaging signal of human immunodeficiency virus type 1
    572..935     +  CDS            HIV-1 gag (fragment): gag protein from human immunodeficiency virus 1; gag
   1081..1314    +  misc_feature   RRE: The Rev response element (RRE) of HIV-1 allows for Rev-dependent mRNA export from the nucleus to the cytoplasm.
   1691..1791    +  CDS            Rev (fragment): human immunodeficiency virus 1 (HIV-1) Rev protein; rev; enhances nuclear export of unspliced and incompletely spliced viral mRNAs
   1822..1897    -  misc_RNA       gRNA scaffold: guide RNA scaffold for the Streptococcus pyogenes CRISPR/Cas9 system
   1925..2165    -  promoter       U6 promoter: RNA polymerase III promoter for human U6 snRNA
   2196..2312    +  misc_feature   cPPT/CTS: central polypurine tract and central termination sequence of HIV-1
   2535..2746    +  promoter       EF-1α core promoter: core promoter for human elongation factor EF-1α
   2747..2860    +  intron         EF-1α intron A (fragment): intron upstream of the start codon of human EF-1α
   3486..3689    +  intron         EF-1α intron A: truncated intron upstream of the start codon of human EF-1α
   3692..3709    +  exon           EF-1α exon (fragment): truncated exon 2 from human EF-1α, beginning with a GT-to-CC mutation that reduces splicing efficiency
   3721..4647    +  CDS            HygR (fragment): aminoglycoside phosphotransferase from E. coli; aph(4)-Ia; confers resistance to hygromycin
   4653..5241    +  misc_feature   WPRE: woodchuck hepatitis virus posttranscriptional regulatory element
   5258..5326    +  CDS            nef (fragment): NEF_HV1Z2 - Experimental evidence at protein level: Swiss-Prot protein existence level 1. Extracellular Nef protein targets CD4(+) T-lymphocytes for apoptosis by interacting with CXCR4 surface receptors. From Human immunodeficiency virus type 1 group M subtype D (isolate Z2/CDC-Z34) (HIV-1).
   5328..5561    +  LTR            3' LTR (ΔU3): self-inactivating 3' long terminal repeat (LTR) from HIV-1
   5633..5754    +  polyA_signal   SV40 poly(A) signal: SV40 polyadenylation signal
   5794..5929    +  rep_origin     SV40 ori: SV40 origin of replication
   5950..5968    -  promoter       T7 promoter: promoter for bacteriophage T7 RNA polymerase
   5976..6131    +  CDS            lacZα (fragment): LacZα fragment of β-galactosidase; lacZ fragment
   6136..6564    +  rep_origin     f1 ori (sequence partly withheld): f1 bacteriophage origin of replication; arrow indicates direction of (+) strand synthesis
   6617..6721    +  promoter       AmpR promoter: bla
   6722..7582    +  CDS            AmpR: β-lactamase; bla; confers resistance to ampicillin, carbenicillin, and related antibiotics
   7753..8341    +  rep_origin     ori: high-copy-number ColE1/pMB1/pBR322/pUC origin of replication
   8524..8616    +  CDS            lacI (fragment): lac repressor; lacI; The lac repressor binds to the lac operator to inhibit transcription in E. coli. This inhibition can be relieved by adding lactose or isopropyl-β-D-thiogalactopyranoside (IPTG).
   8629..8650    +  protein_bind   CAP binding site: CAP binding activates transcription in the presence of cAMP. E. coli catabolite activator protein
   8665..8695    +  promoter       lac promoter: promoter for the E. coli lac operon
   8703..8719    +  protein_bind   lac operator: The lac repressor binds to the lac operator to inhibit transcription in E. coli. This inhibition can be relieved by adding lactose or isopropyl-β-D-thiogalactopyranoside (IPTG). lac repressor encoded by lacI
   8764..8782    +  promoter       T3 promoter: promoter for bacteriophage T3 RNA polymerase
>Addgene plasmid #62205 | pLenti SpBsmBI sgRNA Hygro | addgene full sequence | sequence record 221750 | Addgene NGS Result
AAGCTTAATGTAGTCTTATGCAATACTCTTGTAGTCTTGCAACATGGTAACGATGAGTTAGCAACATGCC
TTACAAGGAGAGAAAAAGCACCGTGCATGCCGATTGGTGGAAGTAAGGTGGTACGATCGTGCCTTATTAG
GAAGGCAACAGACGGGTCTGACATGGATTGGACGAACCACTGAATTGCCGCATTGCAGAGATATTGTATT
TAAGTGCCTAGCTCGATACATAAACGGGTCTCTCTGGTTAGACCAGATCTGAGCCTGGGAGCTCTCTGGC
TAACTAGGGAACCCACTGCTTAAGCCTCAATAAAGCTTGCCTTGAGTGCTTCAAGTAGTGTGTGCCCGTC
TGTTGTGTGACTCTGGTAACTAGAGATCCCTCAGACCCTTTTAGTCAGTGTGGAAAATCTCTAGCAGTGG
CGCCCGAACAGGGACTTGAAAGCGAAAGGGAAACCAGAGGAGCTCTCTCGACGCAGGACTCGGCTTGCTG
AAGCGCGCACGGCAAGAGGCGAGGGGCGGCGACTGGTGAGTACGCCAAAAATTTTGACTAGCGGAGGCTA
GAAGGAGAGAGATGGGTGCGAGAGCGTCAGTATTAAGCGGGGGAGAATTAGATCGCGATGGGAAAAAATT
CGGTTAAGGCCAGGGGGAAAGAAAAAATATAAATTAAAACATATAGTATGGGCAAGCAGGGAGCTAGAAC
GATTCGCAGTTAATCCTGGCCTGTTAGAAACATCAGAAGGCTGTAGACAAATACTGGGACAGCTACAACC
ATCCCTTCAGACAGGATCAGAAGAACTTAGATCATTATATAATACAGTAGCAACCCTCTATTGTGTGCAT
CAAAGGATAGAGATAAAAGACACCAAGGAAGCTTTAGACAAGATAGAGGAAGAGCAAAACAAAAGTAAGA
CCACCGCACAGCAAGCGGCCGCTGATCTTCAGACCTGGAGGAGGAGATATGAGGGACAATTGGAGAAGTG
AATTATATAAATATAAAGTAGTAAAAATTGAACCATTAGGAGTAGCACCCACCAAGGCAAAGAGAAGAGT
GGTGCAGAGAGAAAAAAGAGCAGTGGGAATAGGAGCTTTGTTCCTTGGGTTCTTGGGAGCAGCAGGAAGC
ACTATGGGCGCAGCGTCAATGACGCTGACGGTACAGGCCAGACAATTATTGTCTGGTATAGTGCAGCAGC
AGAACAATTTGCTGAGGGCTATTGAGGCGCAACAGCATCTGTTGCAACTCACAGTCTGGGGCATCAAGCA
GCTCCAGGCAAGAATCCTGGCTGTGGAAAGATACCTAAAGGATCAACAGCTCCTGGGGATTTGGGGTTGC
TCTGGAAAACTCATTTGCACCACTGCTGTGCCTTGGAATGCTAGTTGGAGTAATAAATCTCTGGAACAGA
TTTGGAATCACACGACCTGGATGGAGTGGGACAGAGAAATTAACAATTACACAAGCTTAATACACTCCTT
AATTGAAGAATCGCAAAACCAGCAAGAAAAGAATGAACAAGAATTATTGGAATTAGATAAATGGGCAAGT
TTGTGGAATTGGTTTAACATAACAAATTGGCTGTGGTATATAAAATTATTCATAATGATAGTAGGAGGCT
TGGTAGGTTTAAGAATAGTTTTTGCTGTACTTTCTATAGTGAATAGAGTTAGGCAGGGATATTCACCATT
ATCGTTTCAGACCCACCTCCCAACCCCGAGGGGACCCGACAGGCCCGAAGGAATAGAAGAAGAAGGTGGA
GAGAGAGACAGAGACAGATCCATTCGATTAGTGAACGGATCTCGACGGTATCGGTTAACACTAGAAAAAA
AGCACCGACTCGGTGCCACTTTTTCAAGTTGATAACGGACTAGCCTTATTTTAACTTGCTATTTCTAGCT
CTAAAACGAGACGCATTAATCGTCTCGGTGTTTCGTCCTTTCCACAAGATATATAAAGCCAAGAAATCGA
AATACTTTCAAGTTACGGTAAGCATATGATAGTCCATTTTAAAACATAATTTTAAAACTGCAAACTACCC
AAGAAATTATTACTTTCTACGTCACGTATTTTGTACTAATATCTTTGTGTTTACAGTCAAATTAATTCTA
ATTATCTCTCTAACAGCCTTGTATCGTATATGCAAATATGAAGGAATCATGGGAAATAGGCCCTCTTCCT
GCCCGACCTTGGTACCGGATCCAACTTTTAAAAGAAAAGGGGGGATTGGGGGGTACAGTGCAGGGGAAAG
AATAGTAGACATAATAGCAACAGACATACAAACTAAAGAATTACAAAAACAAATTACAAAATTCAAAATT
TTATCGATGCCTCCCCGTCACCACCCCCCCCAACCCGCCCCGACCGGAGCTGAGAGTAATTCATACAAAA
GGACTCGCCCCTGCCTTGGGGAATCCCAGGGACCGTCGTTAAACTCCCACTAACGTAGAACCCAGAGATC
GCTGCGTTCCCGCCCCCTCACCCGCCCGCTCTCGTCATCACTGAGGTGGAGAAGAGCATGCGTGAGGCTC
CGGTGCCCGTCAGTGGGCAGAGCGCACATCGCCCACAGTCCCCGAGAAGTTGGGGGGAGGGGTCGGCAAT
TGAACCGGTGCCTAGAGAAGGTGGCGCGGGGTAAACTGGGAAAGTGATGTCGTGTACTGGCTCCGCCTTT
TTCCCGAGGGTGGGGGAGAACCGTATATAAGTGCAGTAGTCGCCGTGAACGTTCTTTTTCGCAACGGGTT
TGCCGCCAGAACACAGGTAAGTGCCGTGTGTGGTTCCCGCGGGCCTGGCCTCTTTACGGGTTATGGCCCT
TGCGTGCCTTGAATTACTTCCACGCCCCTGGCTGCAGTACGTGATTCTTGATCCCGAGCTTCGGGTTGGA
AGTGGGTGGGAGAGTTCGAGGCCTTGCGCTTAAGGAGCCCCTTCGCCTCGTGCTTGAGTTGAGGCCTGGC
TTGGGCGCTGGGGCCGCCGCGTGCGAATCTGGTGGCACCTTCGCGCCTGTCTCGCTGCTTTCGATAAGTC
TCTAGCCATTTAAAATTTTTGATGATATCCTGCGACGCTTTTTTTTTGGCAAGATAGTCTTGTAAATGCG
GGCCAAGATCTGCACACTGGTATTTCGGTTTTTGGGGCCGCGGGCGGCGACGGGGCCCGTGCGTCCCAGC
GCACATGTTCGGCGAGGCGGGGCCTGCGAGCGCGGCCACCGAGAATCGGACGGGGGTAGTCTCAAGCTGG
CCGGCCTGCTCTGGTGCCTGGCCTCGCGCCGCCGTGTATCGCCCCGCCCTGGGCGGCAAGGCTGGCCCGG
TCGGCACCAGTTGCGTGAGCGGAAAGATGGCCGCTTCCCGGCCCTGCTGCAGGGAGCTCAAAATGGAGGA
CGCGGCGCTCGGGAGAGCGGGCGGGTGAGTCACCCACACAAAGGAAAAGGGCCTTTCCGTCCTCAGCCGT
CGCTTCATGTGACTCCACGGAGTACCGGGCGCCGTCCAGGCACCTCGATTAGTTCTCGAGCTTTTGGAGT
ACGTCGTCTTTAGGTTGGGGGGAGGGGTTTTATGCGATGGAGTTTCCCCACACTGAGTGGGTGGAGACTG
AAGTTAGGCCAGCTTGGCACTTGATGTAATTCTCCTTGGAATTTGCCCTTTTTGAGTTTGGATCTTGGTT
CATTCTCAAGCCTCAGACAGTGGTTCAAAGTTTTTTTCTTCCATTTCAGGTGTCGTGAAAACTACCCCTC
TAGTACCGCCATGAAAAAGCCTGAACTCACCGCGACGTCTGTCGAGAAGTTTCTGATCGAAAAGTTCGAC
AGCGTCAGCGACCTGATGCAGCTCTCGGAGGGCGAAGAATCTCGTGCTTTCAGCTTCGATGTAGGAGGGC
GTGGATATGTCCTGCGGGTAAATAGCTGCGCCGATGGTTTCTACAAAGATCGTTATGTTTATCGGCACTT
TGCATCGGCCGCGCTCCCGATTCCGGAAGTGCTTGACATTGGGGAATTCAGCGAGAGCCTGACCTATTGC
ATCTCCCGCCGTGCACAGGGTGTCACGTTGCAAGACCTGCCTGAAACCGAACTGCCCGCTGTTCTGCAGC
CGGTCGCGGAGGCCATGGATGCGATCGCTGCGGCCGATCTTAGCCAGACGAGCGGGTTCGGCCCATTCGG
ACCGCAAGGAATCGGTCAATACACTACATGGCGTGATTTCATATGCGCGATTGCTGATCCCCATGTGTAT
CACTGGCAAACTGTGATGGACGACACCGTCAGTGCGTCCGTCGCGCAGGCTCTCGATGAGCTGATGCTTT
GGGCCGAGGACTGCCCCGAAGTCCGGCACCTCGTGCACGCGGATTTCGGCTCCAACAATGTCCTGACGGA
CAATGGCCGCATAACAGCGGTCATTGACTGGAGCGAGGCGATGTTCGGGGATTCCCAATACGAGGTCGCC
AACATCTTCTTCTGGAGGCCGTGGTTGGCTTGTATGGAGCAGCAGACGCGCTACTTCGAGCGGAGGCATC
CGGAGCTTGCAGGATCGCCGCGGCTCCGGGCGTATATGCTCCGCATTGGTCTTGACCAACTCTATCAGAG
CTTGGTTGACGGCAATTTCGATGATGCAGCTTGGGCGCAGGGTCGATGCGACGCAATCGTCCGATCCGGA
GCCGGGACTGTCGGGCGTACACAAATCTCGACAATCAACCTCTGGATTACAAAATTTGTGAAAGATTGAC
TGGTATTCTTAACTATGTTGCTCCTTTTACGCTATGTGGATACGCTGCTTTAATGCCTTTGTATCATGCT
ATTGCTTCCCGTATGGCTTTCATTTTCTCCTCCTTGTATAAATCCTGGTTGCTGTCTCTTTATGAGGAGT
TGTGGCCCGTTGTCAGGCAACGTGGCGTGGTGTGCACTGTGTTTGCTGACGCAACCCCCACTGGTTGGGG
CATTGCCACCACCTGTCAGCTCCTTTCCGGGACTTTCGCTTTCCCCCTCCCTATTGCCACGGCGGAACTC
ATCGCCGCCTGCCTTGCCCGCTGCTGGACAGGGGCTCGGCTGTTGGGCACTGACAATTCCGTGGTGTTGT
CGGGGAAGCTGACGTCCTTTCCATGGCTGCTCGCCTGTGTTGCCACCTGGATTCTGCGCGGGACGTCCTT
CTGCTACGTCCCTTCGGCCCTCAATCCAGCGGACCTTCCTTCCCGCGGCCTGCTGCCGGCTCTGCGGCCT
CTTCCGCGTCTTCGCCTTCGCCCTCAGACGAGTCGGATCTCCCTTTGGGCCGCCTCCCCGCCTGGAATTC
GAGCTCGGTACCTTTAAGACCAATGACTTACAAGGCAGCTGTAGATCTTAGCCACTTTTTAAAAGAAAAG
GGGGGACTGGAAGGGCTAATTCACTCCCAACGAAGACAAGATCTGCTTTTTGCTTGTACTGGGTCTCTCT
GGTTAGACCAGATCTGAGCCTGGGAGCTCTCTGGCTAACTAGGGAACCCACTGCTTAAGCCTCAATAAAG
CTTGCCTTGAGTGCTTCAAGTAGTGTGTGCCCGTCTGTTGTGTGACTCTGGTAACTAGAGATCCCTCAGA
CCCTTTTAGTCAGTGTGGAAAATCTCTAGCAGTAGTAGTTCATGTCATCTTATTATTCAGTATTTATAAC
TTGCAAAGAAATGAATATCAGAGAGTGAGAGGAACTTGTTTATTGCAGCTTATAATGGTTACAAATAAAG
CAATAGCATCACAAATTTCACAAATAAAGCATTTTTTTCACTGCATTCTAGTTGTGGTTTGTCCAAACTC
ATCAATGTATCTTATCATGTCTGGCTCTAGCTATCCCGCCCCTAACTCCGCCCATCCCGCCCCTAACTCC
GCCCAGTTCCGCCCATTCTCCGCCCCATGGCTGACTAATTTTTTTTATTTATGCAGAGGCCGAGGCCGCC
TCGGCCTCTGAGCTATTCCAGAAGTAGTGAGGAGGCTTTTTTGGAGGCCTAGGGACGTACCCAATTCGCC
CTATAGTGAGTCGTATTACGCGCGCTCACTGGCCGTCGTTTTACAACGTCGTGACTGGGAAAACCCTGGC
GTTACCCAACTTAATCGCCTTGCAGCACATCCCCCTTTCGCCAGCTGGCGTAATAGCGAAGAGGCCCGCA
CCGATCGCCCTTCCCAACAGTTGCGCAGCCTGAATGGCGAATGGG
[124 nt withheld, positions 6136-6259]
C
[91 nt withheld, positions 6261-6351]
A
[49 nt withheld, positions 6353-6401]
CCTTTGACGTTGGAGTCCACGTTCTTT
[37 nt withheld, positions 6429-6465]
ACCCTATCTCGGTCTATTCTTTTGATTTATAAGGGATTTTGCCGATTTCGGCCTATTGGTTAAAAAATGA
GCTGATTTAACAAAAATTTAACGCGAATTTTAACAAAATATTAACGCTTACAATTTAGGTGGCACTTTTC
GGGGAAATGTGCGCGGAACCCCTATTTGTTTATTTTTCTAAATACATTCAAATATGTATCCGCTCATGAG
ACAATAACCCTGATAAATGCTTCAATAATATTGAAAAAGGAAGAGTATGAGTATTCAACATTTCCGTGTC
GCCCTTATTCCCTTTTTTGCGGCATTTTGCCTTCCTGTTTTTGCTCACCCAGAAACGCTGGTGAAAGTAA
AAGATGCTGAAGATCAGTTGGGTGCACGAGTGGGTTACATCGAACTGGATCTCAACAGCGGTAAGATCCT
TGAGAGTTTTCGCCCCGAAGAACGTTTTCCAATGATGAGCACTTTTAAAGTTCTGCTATGTGGCGCGGTA
TTATCCCGTATTGACGCCGGGCAAGAGCAACTCGGTCGCCGCATACACTATTCTCAGAATGACTTGGTTG
AGTACTCACCAGTCACAGAAAAGCATCTTACGGATGGCATGACAGTAAGAGAATTATGCAGTGCTGCCAT
AACCATGAGTGATAACACTGCGGCCAACTTACTTCTGACAACGATCGGAGGACCGAAGGAGCTAACCGCT
TTTTTGCACAACATGGGGGATCATGTAACTCGCCTTGATCGTTGGGAACCGGAGCTGAATGAAGCCATAC
CAAACGACGAGCGTGACACCACGATGCCTGTAGCAATGGCAACAACGTTGCGCAAACTATTAACTGGCGA
ACTACTTACTCTAGCTTCCCGGCAACAATTAATAGACTGGATGGAGGCGGATAAAGTTGCAGGACCACTT
CTGCGCTCGGCCCTTCCGGCTGGCTGGTTTATTGCTGATAAATCTGGAGCCGGTGAGCGTGGGTCTCGCG
GTATCATTGCAGCACTGGGGCCAGATGGTAAGCCCTCCCGTATCGTAGTTATCTACACGACGGGGAGTCA
GGCAACTATGGATGAACGAAATAGACAGATCGCTGAGATAGGTGCCTCACTGATTAAGCATTGGTAACTG
TCAGACCAAGTTTACTCATATATACTTTAGATTGATTTAAAACTTCATTTTTAATTTAAAAGGATCTAGG
TGAAGATCCTTTTTGATAATCTCATGACCAAAATCCCTTAACGTGAGTTTTCGTTCCACTGAGCGTCAGA
CCCCGTAGAAAAGATCAAAGGATCTTCTTGAGATCCTTTTTTTCTGCGCGTAATCTGCTGCTTGCAAACA
AAAAAACCACCGCTACCAGCGGTGGTTTGTTTGCCGGATCAAGAGCTACCAACTCTTTTTCCGAAGGTAA
CTGGCTTCAGCAGAGCGCAGATACCAAATACTGTTCTTCTAGTGTAGCCGTAGTTAGGCCACCACTTCAA
GAACTCTGTAGCACCGCCTACATACCTCGCTCTGCTAATCCTGTTACCAGTGGCTGCTGCCAGTGGCGAT
AAGTCGTGTCTTACCGGGTTGGACTCAAGACGATAGTTACCGGATAAGGCGCAGCGGTCGGGCTGAACGG
GGGGTTCGTGCACACAGCCCAGCTTGGAGCGAACGACCTACACCGAACTGAGATACCTACAGCGTGAGCT
ATGAGAAAGCGCCACGCTTCCCGAAGGGAGAAAGGCGGACAGGTATCCGGTAAGCGGCAGGGTCGGAACA
GGAGAGCGCACGAGGGAGCTTCCAGGGGGAAACGCCTGGTATCTTTATAGTCCTGTCGGGTTTCGCCACC
TCTGACTTGAGCGTCGATTTTTGTGATGCTCGTCAGGGGGGCGGAGCCTATGGAAAAACGCCAGCAACGC
GGCCTTTTTACGGTTCCTGGCCTTTTGCTGGCCTTTTGCTCACATGTTCTTTCCTGCGTTATCCCCTGAT
TCTGTGGATAACCGTATTACCGCCTTTGAGTGAGCTGATACCGCTCGCCGCAGCCGAACGACCGAGCGCA
GCGAGTCAGTGAGCGAGGAAGCGGAAGAGCGCCCAATACGCAAACCGCCTCTCCCCGCGCGTTGGCCGAT
TCATTAATGCAGCTGGCACGACAGGTTTCCCGACTGGAAAGCGGGCAGTGAGCGCAACGCAATTAATGTG
AGTTAGCTCACTCATTAGGCACCCCAGGCTTTACACTTTATGCTTCCGGCTCGTATGTTGTGTGGAATTG
TGAGCGGATAACAATTTCACACAGGAAACAGCTATGACCATGATTACGCCAAGCGCGCAATTAACCCTCA
CTAAAGGGAACAAAAGCTGGAGCTGC
