>Addgene plasmid #62205 | pLenti SpBsmBI sgRNA Hygro | addgene partial sequence | sequence record 128712 | hU6-F 5'-GAGGGCCTATTTCCCATGATT-3'
CAAGGCTGTTAGAGAGATAATTAGAATTAATTTGACTGTAAACACAAAGATATTAGTACAAAATACGTGA
CGTAGAAAGTAATAATTTCTTGGGTAGTTTGCAGTTTTAAAATTATGTTTTAAAATGGACTATCATATGC
TTACCGTAACTTGAAAGTATTTCGATTTCTTGGCTTTATATATCTTGTGGAAAGGACGAAACACCGAGAC
GATTAATGCGTCTCGTTTTAGAGCTAGAAATAGCAAGTTAAAATAAGGCTAGTCCGTTATCAACTTGAAA
AAGTGGCACCGAGTCGGTGCTTTTTTTCTAGTGTTAACCGATACCGTCGAGATCCGTTCACTAATCGAAT
GGATCTGTCTCTGTCTCTCTCTCCACCTTCTTCTTCTATTCCTTCGGGCCTGTCGGGTCCCCTCGGGGTT
GGGAGGTGGGTCTGAAACGATAATGGTGAATATCCCTGCCTAACTCTATTCACTATAGAAAGTACAGCAA
AAACTATTCTTAAACCTACCAAGCCTCCTACTATCATTATGAATAATTTTATATACCACAGCCAATTTGT
TATGTTAAACCAATTCCACAAACTTGCCCATTTATCTAATTCCAATAATTCTTGTTCATTCTTTTCTTGC
TGGTTTTGCGATTCTTCAATTAAGGAGTGTATTAAGCTTGTGTAATTGTTAATTTCTCTGTCCCACTCCA
TCCAGGTCGTGTGATTCCAAATCTGTTCCAGAGATTTATTACTCCAACTAGCATTCC
