>Addgene plasmid #62205 | pLenti SpBsmBI sgRNA Hygro | addgene partial sequence | sequence record 128714 | WPRE-R 5'-CATAGCGTAAAAGGAGCAACA-3'
TTTCACAAATTTTGTAATCCAGAGGTTGATTGTCGAGATTTGTGTACGCCCGACAGTCCCGGCTCCGGAT
CGGACGATTGCGTCGCATCGACCCTGCGCCCAAGCTGCATCATCGAAATTGCCGTCAACCAAGCTCTGAT
AGAGTTGGTCAAGACCAATGCGGAGCATATACGCCCGGAGCCGCGGCGATCCTGCAAGCTCCGGATGCCT
CCGCTCGAAGTAGCGCGTCTGCTGCTCCATACAAGCCAACCACGGCCTCCAGAAGAAGATGTTGGCGACC
TCGTATTGGGAATCCCCGAACATCGCCTC
